Addgene plasmid #16686: Xenopus APC-myc
Depositing lab: Barry Gumbiner. Depositing organization: Memorial Sloan-Kettering Cancer Center. Publication: Adenomatous polyposis coli tumor suppressor protein has signaling activity in Xenopus laevis embryos resulting in the induction of an ectopic dorsoanterior axis. Vleminckx K, Wong E, Guger K, Rubinfeld B, Polakis P, Gumbiner BM. J Cell Biol. 1997 Jan 27. 136(2):411-20. 10.1083/jcb.136.2.411 PubMed 9015311.
Backbone
  Vector backbone: pCS2+MT
  Backbone size w/o insert (bp): 4350
  Vector type: Xenopus Expression
Growth in bacteria
  Bacterial resistance: Ampicillin, 100 μg/mL
  Growth temperature: 37°C
  Growth strain: DH5alpha
  Copy number: Unknown
Gene/Insert
  Gene/Insert name: APC (alt names: XAPC; adenomatous polyposis coli)
  Species: X. laevis (frog)
  Insert size (bp): 8500
  Entrez Gene: apc.L (a.k.a. XELAEV_18008006mg, apc, xapc)
  Tag / fusion protein: Myc (N terminal on backbone)
  Cloning method: Restriction Enzyme; 5′ cloning site NcoI (unknown if destroyed)
  Sequencing primers: 5′ SP6
Terms and licenses: Academic/Nonprofit Terms; Industry Terms: Not Available to Industry
Depositor comments: Insert: Full length Xenopus APC with an amino terminal c-myc epitope in the vector pCS2+MT. Insert size: ~8.5kb. NcoI site introduced at 5' end. Linearize with Not1 and transcribe with SP6.
How to cite: Xenopus APC-myc was a gift from Barry Gumbiner (Addgene plasmid # 16686 ; http://n2t.net/addgene:16686 ; RRID:Addgene_16686)
