[The description below was written by a language model from this plasmid's Addgene catalogue record.]
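Description:
Xenopus APC-myc is a Xenopus expression plasmid built on the pCS2+MT backbone (about 4.35 kb without insert) and carrying the full-length Xenopus laevis adenomatous polyposis coli (APC, apc.L) coding sequence, an insert of roughly 8.5 kb. It is propagated in E. coli under ampicillin selection; the copy number is listed as unknown. No feature table accompanies the record, so the individual backbone elements are not itemised.

The APC open reading frame was cloned by restriction enzyme methods, with an NcoI site introduced at its 5′ end so that it joins in frame to the Myc epitope tag supplied by the backbone, producing APC with an amino-terminal c-myc tag that can be detected with anti-Myc antibodies. The depositor notes indicate that the plasmid is meant to serve as a template for in vitro transcription: it is linearised with NotI downstream of the insert and transcribed from the SP6 promoter upstream of the tagged coding sequence, giving synthetic mRNA. Vectors of the pCS2 family are commonly used this way for mRNA microinjection into frog embryos, and generally also carry a eukaryotic promoter for direct expression, although the record does not list this.

The associated study examined the signalling activity of the APC tumour suppressor in Xenopus laevis embryos, where its expression induced an ectopic dorsoanterior axis. The construct is therefore suited to gain-of-function experiments on APC in early frog development, with the Myc tag allowing the exogenous protein to be tracked.
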