>Addgene plasmid #16686 | Xenopus APC-myc | addgene partial sequence | sequence record 23763 | SP6 5'-ATTTAGGTGACACTATAG-3'
GTCTTTNCGGACCATCGATTTAAGCTATGGAGCAAAAGCTCATTTCTGAAGAGGACTTGAATGAAATGGA
GCAAAAGCTCATTTCTGAAGAGGACTTGAATGAAATGGAGCAAAAGCTCATTTCTGAAGAGGACTTGAAT
GAAATGGAGCAAAAGCTCATTTCTGAAGAGGACTTGAATGAAATGGAGCAAAAGCTCATTTCTGAAGAGG
ACTTGAATGAAATGGAGAGCTTGGGCGACCTCACCATGGCTGCTGCTTCGTATGATCAGTTGGTAAAGCA
AGTGGAGGCGTTGACGATGGAGAATACAAACCTTCGACAAGAATTAGAAGACAATTCCAATCATCTTACA
AAACTTGAGACTGAGGCAACAAACATGAAGGAGGTTCTCAAGCAGCTGCAAGGAAGTATTGAGGATGAGG
CAATGGCTTCTTCTGGCCCAATTGATCTTCTGGAACGTTTTAAAGACCTAAATCTGGACAGCAGTAATAT
CCCTGCAGGCAAGGCTAGGCCAAAGATGTCTATGCGTTCTTATGGAAGCAGAGAAGGCTCTCTTTCTGGT
CATTCAGGTGAATGCAGTCCGGTACCTGTGGGTTCATTTCAAAGGAGAGGCCTTTTAAATGGAAGCAGAG
AAAGTGCTGGGTNATTGCGANAACCTTGANAAGGAAAGGTNTTTACTTATTGCTGAGCACGAAAGGAAGA
AAAAGAAAGCGCTGGTACTATGCCCACTNCAGACCTTNCNAGAGATCGATAGCCTTCTCTTCAGAAANTT
TCCNTGCAGACTG
